Addgene plasmid #126553: pHR-H13LTat-Thy1.2-P2A-GFP-T2A-Nef
Purpose: Replication incompetent HIV with H13L Tat and GFP-t2a-Thy1.2 reporter
Depositing lab: Jonathan Karn. Depositing organization: Case Western Reserve University. Publication: Entry of Polarized Effector Cells into Quiescence Forces HIV Latency. Dobrowolski C, Valadkhan S, Graham AC, Shukla M, Ciuffi A, Telenti A, Karn J. MBio. 2019 Mar 26;10(2). pii: mBio.00337-19. doi: 10.1128/mBio.00337-19. PubMed 30914509.
Backbone
  Vector backbone: pHR
  Vector type: Lentiviral
Growth in bacteria
  Bacterial resistance: Ampicillin, 100 μg/mL
  Growth temperature: 37°C
  Growth strain: NEB Stable
  Copy number: High Copy
Gene/Insert
  Gene/Insert name: HIV-1 vector pNL4-3
  Species: HIV
  Insert size (bp): 6251
  GenBank ID: NM_12831134
  Promoter: HIV LTR
  Tag / fusion protein: Thy1.2 and GFP
  Cloning method: Unknown
  Sequencing primers: 5′ EBV Reverse
Terms and licenses: Academic/Nonprofit Terms; Industry Terms: Not Available to Industry
How to cite: pHR-H13LTat-Thy1.2-P2A-GFP-T2A-Nef was a gift from Jonathan Karn (Addgene plasmid # 126553 ; http://n2t.net/addgene:126553 ; RRID:Addgene_126553)
