[The description below was written by a language model from this plasmid's Addgene catalogue record and pLannotate feature annotations shown in this document.]
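Description:
pHR-H13LTat-Thy1.2-P2A-GFP-T2A-Nef is a lentiviral construct on the pHR backbone that carries a replication-incompetent HIV-1 genome derived from pNL4-3, used as a reporter provirus in work on HIV latency in T cells. It is propagated in E. coli through a high-copy ColE1/pUC-type origin with ampicillin selection (AmpR under its bla promoter). The backbone also retains pBR322 remnants (rop, bom and tetracycline-resistance fragments) and an SV40 promoter–gpt cassette with the SV40 small t intron and polyadenylation signal; gpt is annotated only as fragments, so it may not be intact.

The viral unit lies on the reverse strand of the sequenced record and is driven by the HIV LTR. Reading from the upstream LTR, the annotation shows the Ψ packaging signal, only a short gag fragment and no pol, consistent with the replication-incompetent design, which would require the missing functions to be supplied in trans for particle production. This is followed by fragments of vpr, tat and vpu, and a full-length env reading frame. According to the name and purpose, Tat carries the H13L substitution, but the record does not explain its effect. Downstream of env, mouse Thy1 (Thy1.2), EGFP and nef are linked in one cassette; T2A is annotated between EGFP and nef, while the P2A in the name falls in an unannotated gap between Thy1 and EGFP. The 2A peptides yield separate proteins, so LTR activity is reported by both green fluorescence and a surface marker suited to antibody-based sorting, with Nef still expressed. Note that the purpose field lists the reporter order differently from the name and feature table. The short Strep-Tag II, TBC1D5 and frsA hits are probably incidental matches.
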