Features (pLannotate 1.2.2; 33 found; start..end, strand, type, name):
    290..470     -  LTR            5' LTR (truncated): truncated 5' long terminal repeat (LTR) from HIV-1
    595..1212    -  CDS            nef: NEF_HV1LW - Experimental evidence at protein level: Swiss-Prot protein existence level 1. Extracellular Nef protein targets CD4(+) T-lymphocytes for apoptosis by interacting with CXCR4 surface receptors. From Human immunodeficiency virus type 1 group M subtype B (isolate LW123) (HIV-1).
   1213..1266    -  CDS            T2A: 2A peptide from Thosea asigna virus capsid protein Eukaryotic ribosomes fail to insert a peptide bond between the Gly and Pro residues, yielding separate polypeptides.
   1276..1992    -  CDS            EGFP: EGFP is a basic (constitutively fluorescent) green fluorescent protein published in 1996, derived from Aequorea victoria. It is reported to be a rapidly-maturing weak dimer with moderate acid sensitivity.
   2065..2550    -  CDS            Thy1: THY1_MOUSE - Also known as Thy-1. Experimental evidence at protein level: Swiss-Prot protein existence level 1. May play a role in cell-cell or cell-ligand interactions during synaptogenesis and other events in the brain. From Mus musculus (Mouse).
   2582..2604    -  CDS            Strep-Tag II (fragment): peptide that binds Strep-Tactin®, an engineered form of streptavidin
   2645..2664    -  CDS            Strep-Tag II (fragment): peptide that binds Strep-Tactin®, an engineered form of streptavidin
   2683..5244    -  CDS            env: ENV_HV1H3 - Experimental evidence at protein level: Swiss-Prot protein existence level 1. [Transmembrane protein gp41]: Acts as a class I viral fusion protein. Under the current model, the protein has at least 3 conformational states: pre-fusion native state, pre-hairpin intermediate state, and post-fusion hairpin state. During fusion of viral and target intracellular membranes, the coiled coil regions (heptad repeats) assume a trimer-of-hairpins structure, positioning the fusion peptide in close proximity to the C-terminal region of the ectodomain. The formation of this structure appears to d
   5282..5389    -  CDS            vpu (fragment): VPU_HV1ET - Protein inferred from homology: Swiss-Prot protein existence level 3. Enhances virion budding by targeting host CD4 and Tetherin/BST2 to proteasome degradation. Degradation of CD4 prevents any unwanted premature interactions between viral Env and its host receptor CD4 in the endoplasmic reticulum. Degradation of antiretroviral protein Tetherin/BST2 is important for virion budding, as BST2 tethers new viral particles to the host cell membrane. Mechanistically, Vpu bridges either CD4 or BST2 to BTRC, a substrate recognition subunit of the Skp1/Cullin/F-box protein E3 ubiquitin ligase
   5420..5635    -  CDS            tat (fragment): TAT_HV1H2 - Experimental evidence at protein level: Swiss-Prot protein existence level 1. Extracellular circulating Tat can be endocytosed by surrounding uninfected cells via the binding to several surface receptors such as CD26, CXCR4, heparan sulfate proteoglycans (HSPG) or LDLR. Neurons are rarely infected, but they internalize Tat via their LDLR. Through its interaction with nuclear HATs, Tat is potentially able to control the acetylation-dependent cellular gene expression. Modulates the expression of many cellular genes involved in cell survival, proliferation or in coding for cytokines o
   5661..5723    -  CDS            vpr (fragment): VPR_SIVSP - Experimental evidence at protein level: Swiss-Prot protein existence level 1. Stimulates gene expression driven by the HIV-2 LTR. Prevents infected cells from undergoing mitosis and proliferating, by inducing arrest or delay in the G2 phase of the cell cycle. Cell cycle arrest creates a favorable environment for maximizing viral expression and production. From Simian immunodeficiency virus (isolate PBj14/BCL-3) (SIV-sm) (Simian immunodeficiency virus sooty mangabey monkey).
   5745..6083    -  CDS            HIV-1 gag (fragment): gag protein from human immunodeficiency virus 1; gag
   6067..6192    -  misc_feature   HIV-1 Ψ: packaging signal of human immunodeficiency virus type 1
   6239..6496    -  LTR            5' LTR (truncated): truncated 5' long terminal repeat (LTR) from HIV-1
   6544..6873    -  CDS            nef (fragment): NEF_HV1BR - Experimental evidence at protein level: Swiss-Prot protein existence level 1. Extracellular Nef protein targets CD4(+) T-lymphocytes for apoptosis by interacting with CXCR4 surface receptors (PubMed:14990729). From Human immunodeficiency virus type 1 group M subtype B (isolate BRU/LAI) (HIV-1).
   7040..7174    -  polyA_signal   SV40 poly(A) signal: SV40 polyadenylation signal
   7197..7280    -  CDS            large T antigen (fragment): large T antigen from SV40 (simian virus 40)
   7599..7619    -  CDS            SV40 NLS: nuclear localization signal of SV40 (simian virus 40) large T antigen
   7749..7814    -  intron         small t intron: SV40 (simian virus 40) small t antigen intron
   7816..7890    -  CDS            small t antigen (fragment): SV40 (simian virus 40) small t antigen
   7894..8199    -  CDS            frsA (fragment): FRSA_ECOLI - Also known as yafA. Experimental evidence at protein level: Swiss-Prot protein existence level 1. Catalyzes the hydrolysis of esters (PubMed:15808744). Displays esterase activity toward pNP-butyrate (PubMed:15808744). May stimulate mixed-acid fermentation by acting as a fermentation/respiration switch that down-regulates respiration and up- regulates fermentation rates (PubMed:15169777). From Escherichia coli (strain K12).
   8294..8629    -  CDS            gpt (fragment): XGPT_ECOLI - Also known as gpp, gxu. Experimental evidence at protein level: Swiss-Prot protein existence level 1. Purine salvage pathway enzyme that catalyzes the transfer of the ribosyl-5-phosphate group from 5-phospho-alpha-D-ribose 1- diphosphate (PRPP) to the N9 position of the 6-oxopurines guanine and xanthine to form the corresponding ribonucleotides GMP (guanosine 5'- monophosphate) and XMP (xanthosine 5'-monophosphate), with the release of PPi. To a lesser extent, also acts on hypoxanthine (PubMed:9100006, PubMed:3886014). Does not ribophosphorylate adenine (PubMed:3886014). From Esch
   8629..8748    -  CDS            gpt (fragment): XGPT_ECOLI - Also known as gpp, gxu. Experimental evidence at protein level: Swiss-Prot protein existence level 1. Purine salvage pathway enzyme that catalyzes the transfer of the ribosyl-5-phosphate group from 5-phospho-alpha-D-ribose 1- diphosphate (PRPP) to the N9 position of the 6-oxopurines guanine and xanthine to form the corresponding ribonucleotides GMP (guanosine 5'- monophosphate) and XMP (xanthosine 5'-monophosphate), with the release of PPi. To a lesser extent, also acts on hypoxanthine (PubMed:9100006, PubMed:3886014). Does not ribophosphorylate adenine (PubMed:3886014). From Esch
   8948..9277    -  promoter       SV40 promoter: SV40 enhancer and early promoter
   9284..9340    -  CDS            lacI (fragment): lac repressor; lacI; The lac repressor binds to the lac operator to inhibit transcription in E. coli. This inhibition can be relieved by adding lactose or isopropyl-β-D-thiogalactopyranoside (IPTG).
   9523..10111   -  rep_origin     ori: high-copy-number ColE1/pMB1/pBR322/pUC origin of replication
  10282..11142   -  CDS            AmpR: β-lactamase; bla; confers resistance to ampicillin, carbenicillin, and related antibiotics
  11143..11247   -  promoter       AmpR promoter: bla
  11342..11377   +  CDS            rop (fragment): Rop protein, which maintains plasmids at low copy number; rop
  11479..11527   +  misc_feature   bom (fragment): basis of mobility region from pBR322
  11528..11807   -  CDS            TcR (fragment): tetracycline efflux protein; tet; confers resistance to tetracycline
  12035..12053   +  promoter       SP6 promoter: promoter for bacteriophage SP6 RNA polymerase
  12472..12570   +  CDS            TBC1D5 (fragment): TBCD5_HUMAN - Also known as KIAA0210. Experimental evidence at protein level: Swiss-Prot protein existence level 1. May act as a GTPase-activating protein (GAP) for Rab family protein(s). May act as a GAP for RAB7A. Can displace RAB7A and retromer CSC subcomplex from the endosomal membrane to the cytosol; at least retromer displacement seems to require its catalytic activity (PubMed:19531583, PubMed:20923837). Required for retrograde transport of cargo proteins from endosomes to the trans-Golgi network (TGN); the function seems to require its catalytic activity. Involved in regulation of autop
>Addgene plasmid #126553 | pHR-H13LTat-Thy1.2-P2A-GFP-T2A-Nef | addgene full sequence | sequence record 254839 | Addgene NGS Result
AATATCTGTCAGAATAGTAAATTAGATAAGTTTATACTTTAAACTATAAATCATTATATAAATGTTAGTA
AACTTAATGTAATCCTTAGGATCTGGGATTAGCCAGGTATGTGCAGAATCGTGAGTATCTCTGGTGGCTT
CTTCCAAGTACTTCTGCAGCTTTGCCTGTGTGCTCCACTCCTAGTTCAATTCCTGCTAAATCTATTATAA
TGTCAAGGCCTCTCACTCTCTGATATTCATTTCTTTGCAAGTTATAAATACTGAATAATAAGATGACATG
AACTACTACTGCTAGAGATTTTCCACACTGACTAAAAGGGTCTGAGGGATCTCTAGTTACCAGAGTCACA
CAACAGACGGGCACACACTACTTGAAGCACTCAAGGCAAGCTTTATTGAGGCTTAAGCAGTGGGTTCCCT
AGTTAGCCAGAGAGCTCCCAGGCTCAGATCTGGTCTAACCAGAGAGACCCAGTACAAGCAAAAAGCAGCT
GCTTATATGCAGCATCTGAGGGCTCGCCACTCCCCAGTCCCGCCCAGGCCACGCCTCCCTGGAAAGTCCC
CAGCGGAAAGTCCCTTGTAGCAAGCTCGATGTCAGCAGTTCTTGAAGTACTCCGGATGCAGCTCTCGGGC
CATGTGATGAAATGCTAGGCGGCTGTCAAACCTCCACTCTAATACTTCTCTCTCCGGGTCATCCATCCCA
TGCAGGCTCACAGGGTGTAACAAGCGGGTGTTCTCTCCTTCATTGGCTTCTTCTACCTTCTCTTGCTCAA
CTGGTACTAGCTTGTAGCACCATCCAAAGGTCAGTGGATATCTGATCCCTGGCCCTGGTGTGTAGTTCTG
CCAATCAGGGAAGTAGCCTTGTGTGTGGTAGATCCACAGATCAAGGATATCTTGTCTTCGTTGGGAGTGA
ATTAGCCCTTCCAGTCCCCCCTTTTCTTTTAAAAAGTGGCTAAGATCTACAGCTGCCTTGTAAGTCATTG
GTCTTAAAGGTACCTGAGGTGTGACTGGAAAACCCACCTCCTCCTCCTCTTGTGCTTCTAGCCAGGCACA
ATCAGCATTGGTAGCTGCTGTATTGCTACTTGTGATTGCTCCATGTTTTTCTAGGTCTCGAGATACTGCT
CCCACCCCATCTGCTGCTGGCTCAGCTCGTCTCATTCTTTCCCTTACAGCAGGCCATCCAATCACACTAC
TTTTTGACCACTTGCCACCCATGGGGCCGGGATTTTCCTCCACGTCCCCGCATGTTAGAAGACTTCCCCT
GCCCTCTCCGCTTCCCTTGTACAGCTCGTCCATGCCGAGAGTGATCCCGGCGGCGGTCACGAACTCCAGC
AGGACCATGTGATCGCGCTTCTCGTTGGGGTCTTTGCTCAGGGCGGACTGGGTGCTCAGGTAGTGGTTGT
CGGGCAGCAGCACGGGGCCGTCGCCGATGGGGGTGTTCTGCTGGTAGTGGTCGGCGAGCTGCACGCTGCC
GTCCTCGATGTTGTGGCGGATCTTGAAGTTCACCTTGATGCCGTTCTTCTGCTTGTCGGCCATGATATAG
ACGTTGTGGCTGTTGTAGTTGTACTCCAGCTTGTGCCCCAGGATGTTGCCGTCCTCCTTGAAGTCGATGC
CCTTCAGCTCGATGCGGTTCACCAGGGTGTCGCCCTCGAACTTCACCTCGGCGCGGGTCTTGTAGTTGCC
GTCGTCCTTGAAGAAGATGGTGCGCTCCTGGACGTAGCCTTCGGGCATGGCGGACTTGAAGAAGTCGTGC
TGCTTCATGTGGTCGGGGTAGCGGCTGAAGCACTGCACGCCGTAGGTCAGGGTGGTCACGAGGGTGGGCC
AGGGCACGGGCAGCTTGCCGGTGGTGCAGATGAACTTCAGGGTCAGCTTGCCGTAGGTGGCATCGCCCTC
GCCCTCGCCGGACACGCTGAACTTGTGGCCGTTTACGTCGCCGTCCAGCTCGACCAGGATGGGCACCACC
CCGGTGAACAGCTCCTCGCCCTTGCTCACCATGGTTGTGGGGCCGGGGTTCTCCTCCACGTCGCCGGCCT
GCTTCAGCAGGCTGAAGTTGGTGGCGCCGCTGCCCAGAGAAATGAAGTCCAGGGCTTGGAGGAGGGAGAG
GGAAAGCAGCAGCAGCAGCATCCAGGATGTGTTCTGAACCAGCAGGCTTATGCCGCCACACTTGACCAGC
TTGTCTCTATACACACTGATACTTTTATTGGAGCTCATGGGATTCGCGCCCGAGACTTGAAGCTCACAAA
AGTAGTCGCCCTCATCCTTGGTGGTGAAGTTGGCTAGGGTAAGGACCTTGATATAGGGCTGGTTGGAGAG
GGTGACGCGGGAGCGGTACGTGTGCTCGGGTATCCCAAGGGTGCCTGAGAGCACGTGCTTCCTCTTCTCT
CGGGTCAGGCTGAACTCATGCTGGATGGAGTTATCCTTGGTGTTATTCTCATGGCGGCAGTCCAGGCGAA
GGTTTTGGTTCACCAGGCAGGCTGTCAGGCTGGTCACCTTCTGCCCTCGGGACACCTGCAAGACTGAGAG
CAGGAGAGCGACGCTGATGGCTGGGTTCATAGAACCACCACCACCAGAACCACCACCACCTTTTTCGAAC
TGCGGGTGGCTCCACGATCCACCTCCCGATCCACCTCCGGAACCTCCACCTTTCTCGAACTGCGGGTGGC
TCCACATGTGGCACGCGTGTTATAGCAAAATCCTTTCCAAGCCCTGTCTTATTCTTCTAGGTATGTGGCG
AATAGCTCTATAAGCTGCTTGTAATGCTTCTATAACCCTATCTGTCCCCTCAGCTACTGCTATGGCTGTG
GCATTGAGCAAGTTAACAGCACTATTCTTTAGTTCCTGACTCCAATACTGTAGGAGATTCCACCAATATT
TGAGGGCTTCCCACCCCCTGCGTCCCAGAAGTTCCACAATCCTCGTTACAATCAAGAGTAAGTCTCTCAA
GCGGTGGTAGCTGAAGAGGCACAGGCTCCGCAGATCGTCCCAGATAAGTGCTAAGGATCCGTTCACTAAT
CGAATGGATCTGTCTCTGTCTCTCTCTCCACCTTCTTCTTCTATTCCTTCGGGCCTGTCGGGTCCCCTCG
GGATTGGGAGGTGGGTCTGAAACGATAATGGTGAATATCCCTGCCTAACTCTATTCACTATAGAAAGTAC
AGCAAAAACTATTCTTAAACCTACCAAGCCTCCTACTATCATTATGAATAATTTTATATACCACAGCCAA
TTTGTTATGTTAAACCAATTCCACAAACTTGCCCATTTATCTAATTCCAATAATTCTTGTTCATTCTTTT
CTTGCTGGTTTTGCGATTCTTCAATTAAGGAGTGTATTAAGCTTGTGTAATTGTTAATTTCTCTGTCCCA
CTCCATCCAGGTCATGTTATTCCAAATCTGTTCCAGAGATTTATTACTCCAACTAGCATTCCAAGGCACA
GCAGTGGTGCAAATGAGTTTTCCAGAGCAACCCCAAATCCCCAGGAGCTGTTGATCCTTTAGGTATCTTT
CCACAGCCAGGATTCTTGCCTGGAGCTGTTTGATGCCCCAGACTGTGAGTTGCAACAGATGCTGTTGCGC
CTCAATAGCCCTCAGCAAATTGTTCTGCTGCTGCACTATATCAGACAATAATTGTCTGGCCTGTACCGTC
AGCGTCATTGACGCTGCGCCCATAGTGCTTCCTGCTGCTCCCAAGAACCCAAGGAACAAAGCTCCTATTC
CCACTGCTCTTTTTTCTCTCTGCACCACTCTTCTCTTTGCCTTGGTGGGTGCTACTCCTAATGGTTCAAT
TTTTACTACTTTATATTTATATAATTCACTTCTCCAATTGTCCCTCATATCGCCTCCTCCAGGTCTGAAG
ATCTCGGACCCATTGTTGTTATTACCACCATCTCTTGTTAATAGCAGCCCAGTAATATTTGATGAACATC
TAATTTGTCCACTGATGGGAGGGGCATACATTGCTTTTCCTACTTCCTGCCACATGTTTATAAATTGTTT
TATTCTGCATGGGAGTGTGATTGTGTCACTTCCTTCAGTGTTATTTGACCCTTCAGTACTCCAAGTACTA
TTAAACCAAGTACTATTAAACAGTTGTGTTGAATTACAGTAGAAAAATTCCCCTCCACAATTAAAACTGT
GCGTTACAATTTCTGGGTCCCCTCCTGAGGATTGCTTAAAGATTATTGTTTTATTATTTCCAAATTGTTC
TCTTAATTTGCTAGCTATCTGTTTTAAAGTGGCATTCCATTTTGCTCTACTAATGTTACAATGTGCTTGT
CTCATATTTCCTATTTTTCCTATTGTAACAAATGCTCTCCCTGGTCCCCTCTGGATACGGATACTTTTTC
TTGTATTGTTGTTGGGTCTTGTACAATTAATTTCTACAGATGTGTTCAGCTGTACTATTATGGTTTTAGC
ATTGTCTGTGAAATTGGCAGATCTAATTACTACATCTTCTTCTGCTAGACTGCCATTTAACAGCAGTTGA
GTTGATACTACTGGCCTGATTCCATGTGTACATTGTACTGTGCTGACATTTGTACATGGTCCTGTTCCAT
TGAACGTCTTATTATTACATTTTAGAATCGCAAAACCAGCCGGGGCACAATAATGTATGGGAATTGGCTC
AAAGGATACCTTTGGACAGGCCTGTGTAATGACTGAGGTGTTACAACTTATCAACCTATAGCTGGTATTA
TCTATTGGTACTATATCAAGTTTATAAAAGAATGCATATTCTTTCTGCACCTTATCTCTTATGCTTGTGC
TGATATTGAAAGAGCAGTTTTTTATCTCTCCTTTCTCCATTATCATTCTCCCGCTACTACTATTGGTATT
AGTATCATTCTTCAAATCAGTGCACTTTAAACTAACACAGAGTGGGGTTAATTTTACACATGGCTTTAGG
CTTTGATCCCATAAACTGATTATATCCTCATGCATCTGTTCTACCATGTCATTTTTCCACATGTTAAAAT
TTTCTGTCACATTTACCAATACTACTTCTTGTGGGTTGGGGTCTGTGGGTACACAGGCATGTGTGGCCCA
AACATTATGTACCTCTGTATCATATGCTTTAGCATCTGATGCACAAAATAGAGTGGTGGTTGCTTCCTTC
CACACAGGTACCCCATAATAGACTGTGACCCACAATTTTTCTGTAGCACTACAGATCATCAATATCCCAA
GGAGCATGGTGCCCCATTTCCACCCCCATCTCCACAAGTGCTGATACTTCTCCTTCACTCTCATTGCCAC
TGTCTTCTGCTCTTTCTATTAGTCTATCAATTAACCTGTCTATTTTTCTTTGTCTTAATATTTTCCTATA
TTCTATGATTACTATGGACCACACAACTATTGCTATTATTATTGCTACTACTAATGCTACTATTGCTACT
ATTATAGGTTGCATTACATGTACTACTTACTGCTTTGATAGAGAAGCTTGATGAGTCTGACTGTTCTGAT
GAGCTCTTCGTCGCTGTCTCCGCTTCTTCCTGCCATAGGAGATGCCTAAGGCTTTTGTCATGAAACAAAC
TTGGCAATGAAAGCAACACTTTTTACAATAGCAATTGGTACAAGCAGTTTTAGGCTGACTTCCTGGATGC
TTCCAGGGCTCTAGTCTAGGATCTACTGGCTCCATTTCTTGCTCTCCTCTGTCGAGTAACGCCTATTCTG
CTATGTCGACACCCAATTCTGAAATGGATAAACAGCAGTTGTTGCAGAATTCGCGGCCGCTTGCTGTGCG
GTGGTCTTACTTTTGTTTTGCTCTTCCTCTATCTTGTCTAAAGCTTCCTTGGTGTCTTTTATCTCTATCC
TTTGATGCACACAATAGAGGGTTGCTACTGTATTATATAATGATCTAAGTTCTTCTGATCCTGTCTGAAG
GGATGGTTGTAGCTGTCCCAGTATTTGTCTACAGCCTTCTGATGTTTCTAACAGGCCAGGATTAACTGCG
AATCGTTCTAGCTCCCTGCTTGCCCATACTATATGTTTTAATTTATATTTTTTCTTTCCCCCTGGCCTTA
ACCGAATTTTTTCCCATCGCGATCTAATTCTCCCCCGCTTAATACTGACGCTCTCGCACCCATCTCTCTC
CTTCTAGCCTCCGCTAGTCAAAATTTTTGGCGTACTCACCAGTCGCCGCCCCTCGCCTCTTGCCGTGCGC
GCTTCAGCAAGCCGAGTCCTGCGTCGAGAGAGCTCCTCTGGTTTCCCTTTCGCTTTCAAGTCCCTGTTCG
GGCGCCACTGCTAGAGATTTTCCACACTGACTAAAAGGGTCTGAGGGATCTCTAGTTACCAGAGTCACAC
AACAGACGGGCACACACTACTTGAAGCACTCAAGGCAAGCTTTATTGAGGCTTAAGCAGTGGGTTCCCTA
GTTAGCCAGAGAGCTCCCAGGCTCAGATCTGGTCTAACCAGAGAGACCCAGTACAGGCAAAAAGCAGCTG
CTTATATGCAGGATCTGAGGGCTCGCCACTCCCCAGTCCCGCCCAGGCCACGCCTCCCTGGAAAGTCCCC
AGCGGAAAGTCCCTTGTAGCAAGCTCGATATCAGCAGTTCTTGAAGTACTCCGGATGCAGCTCTCGGGCC
ACGTGATGAAATGCTAGGCGGCTGTCAAACCTCCACTCTAACACTTCTCTCTCCGGGTCATCCATCCCAT
GCAGGCTCACAGGGTGTAACAAGCTGGTGTTCTCTCCTTTATTGGCCTCTTCTACCTTATCTGGCTCAAC
TGGTACTAGCTTGTAGCACCATCCAAAGGTCAGTGGATATCTGACCCCTGGCCCTGGTGTGTAGTTCTGC
TAATCAGGGAAGTAGCCTTGTGTGTGGTAGATCCACAGATCAAGGATATCTTGTCTTCTTTGGGAGTGAA
TTAGCCCTTCCAACTACTAAGTTTGTAGTACATATTTAACAAATACAATTTCTTTAAAATGAAAATAATT
CAGAGGAATCACAGGTTTAGAGTAAATGAAACCACAGGTAATTGGCAGTGGTAATAGGGTATGGGGTGGG
AAGTTTGGGATGATTTTGGTTAGCTTGAGTTATCCAGTTGATCCAGACATGATAAGATACATTGATGAGT
TTGGACAAACCACAACTAGAATGCAGTGAAAAAAATGCTTTATTTGTGAAATTTGTGATGCTATTGCTTT
ATTTGTAACCATTATAAGCTGCAATAAACAAGTTAACAACAACAATTGCATTCATTTTATGTTTCAGGTT
CAGGGGGAGGTGTGGGAGGTTTTTTAAAGCAAGTAAAACCTCTACAAATGTGGTATGGCTGATTATGATC
TCTAGTCAAGGCACTATACATCAAATATTCCTTATTAACCCCTTTACAAATTAAAAAGCTAAAGGTACAC
AATTTTTGAGCATAGTTATTAATAGCAGACACTCTATGCCTGTGTGGAGTAAGAAAAAACAGTATGTTAT
GATTATAACTGTTATGCCTACTTATAAAGGTTACAGAATATTTTTCCATAATTTTCTTGTATAGCAGTGC
AGCTTTTTCCTTTGTGGTGTAAATAGCAAAGCAAGCAAGAGTTCTATTACTAAACACAGCATGACTCAAA
AAACTTAGCAATTCTGAAGGAAAGTCCTTGGGGTCTTCTACCTTTCTCTTCTTTTTTGGAGGAGTAGAAT
GTTGAGAGTCAGCAGTAGCCTCATCATCACTAGATGGCATTTCTTCTGAGCAAAACAGGTTTTCCTCATT
AAAGGCATTCCACCACTGCTCCCATTCATCAGTTCCATAGGTTGGAATCTAAAATACACAAACAATTAGA
ATCAGTAGTTTAACACATTATACACTTAAAAATTTTATATTTACCTTAGAGCTTTAAATCTCTGTAGGTA
GTTTGTCCAATTATGTCACACCACAGAAGTAAGGTTCCTTCACAAAGATCCGGGGCCCACTCATAAATCC
AGTTGCCGCCACGGTAGCCAATCACCGTATCGTATAAATCATCGTCGGTACGTTCGGCATCGCTCATCAC
AATACGTGCCTGGACGTCGAGGATTTCGCGTGGGTCAATGCCGCGCCAGATCCACATCAGACGGTTAATC
ATGCGATACCAGTGAGGGATGGTTTTACCATCAAGGGCCGACTGCACAGGCGGTTGTGCGCCGTGATTAA
AGCGGCGGACTAGCGTCGAGGTTTCAGGATGTTTAAAGCGGGGTTTGAACAGGGTTTCGCTCAGGTTTGC
CTGTGTCATGGATGCAGCCTCCAGAATACTTACTGGAAACTATTGTAACCCGCCTGAAGTTAAAAAGAAC
AACGCCCGGCAGTGCCAGGCGTTGAAAAGATTAGCGACCGGAGATTGGCGGGACGAATACGACGCCCATA
TCCCACGGCTGTTCAATCCAGGTATCTTGCGGGATATCAACAACATAGTCATCAACCAGCGGACGACCAG
CCGGTTTTGCGAAGATGGTGACAAAGTGCGCTTTTGGATACATTTCACGAATCGCAACCGCAGTACCACC
GGTATCCACCAGGTCATCAATAACGATGAAGCCTTCGCCATCGCCTTCTGCGCGTTTCAGCACTTTAAGC
TCGCGCTGGTTGTCGTGATCGTAGCTGGAAATACAAACGGTATCGACATGACGAATACCCAGTTCACGCG
CCAGTAACGCACCCGGTACAGACCGCCACGGCTTACGGCAATAATGCCTTTCCATTGTTCAGAAGGCATC
AGTCGGCTTGCGAGTTTACGTGCATGGATCTGCAACATGTCCCAGGTGACGATGTATTTTTCGCTCATGT
GAAGTGTCCCAGCCTGTTTATCTACGGCTTAAAAAGTGTTCGAGGGGAAAATAGGTTGCGCGAGATTATA
GAGATCTGGCGCACTAAAAACCAGTATTTCACATGAGTCCGCGTCTTTTTACGCACTGCCTCTCCCTGAC
GCGGGATAAAGTGGTATTCTCAAACATATCTCGCAAGCCTGTCTTGTGTCCAAGCTTTTTGCAAAAGCCT
AGGCCTCCAAAAAAGCCTCCTCACTACTTCTGGAATAGCTCAGAGGCCGAGGCGGCCTCGGCCTCTGCAT
AAATAAAAAAAATTAGTCAGCCATGGGGCGGAGAATGGGCGGAACTGGGCGGAGTTAGGGGCGGGATGGG
CGGAGTTAGGGGCGGGACTATGGTTGCTGACTAATTGAGATGCATGCTTTGCATACTTCTGCCTGCTGGG
GAGCCTGGGGACTTTCCACACCTGGTTGCTGACTAATTGAGATGCATGCTTTGCATACTTCTGCCTGCTG
GGGAGCCTGGGGACTTTCCACACCCTAACTGACACACATTCCACAGCTGCATTAATGAATCGGCCAACGC
GCGGGGAGAGGCGGTTTGCGTATTGGGCGCTCTTCCGCTTCCTCGCTCACTGACTCGCTGCGCTCGGTCG
TTCGGCTGCGGCGAGCGGTATCAGCTCACTCAAAGGCGGTAATACGGTTATCCACAGAATCAGGGGATAA
CGCAGGAAAGAACATGTGAGCAAAAGGCCAGCAAAAGGCCAGGAACCGTAAAAAGGCCGCGTTGCTGGCG
TTTTTCCATAGGCTCCGCCCCCCTGACGAGCATCACAAAAATCGACGCTCAAGTCAGAGGTGGCGAAACC
CGACAGGACTATAAAGATACCAGGCGTTTCCCCCTGGAAGCTCCCTCGTGCGCTCTCCTGTTCCGACCCT
GCCGCTTACCGGATACCTGTCCGCCTTTCTCCCTTCGGGAAGCGTGGCGCTTTCTCATAGCTCACGCTGT
AGGTATCTCAGTTCGGTGTAGGTCGTTCGCTCCAAGCTGGGCTGTGTGCACGAACCCCCCGTTCAGCCCG
ACCGCTGCGCCTTATCCGGTAACTATCGTCTTGAGTCCAACCCGGTAAGACACGACTTATCGCCACTGGC
AGCAGCCACTGGTAACAGGATTAGCAGAGCGAGGTATGTAGGCGGTGCTACAGAGTTCTTGAAGTGGTGG
CCTAACTACGGCTACACTAGAAGAACAGTATTTGGTATCTGCGCTCTGCTGAAGCCAGTTACCTTCGGAA
AAAGAGTTGGTAGCTCTTGATCCGGCAAACAAACCACCGCTGGTAGCGGTGGTTTTTTTGTTTGCAAGCA
GCAGATTACGCGCAGAAAAAAAGGATCTCAAGAAGATCCTTTGATCTTTTCTACGGGGTCTGACGCTCAG
TGGAACGAAAACTCACGTTAAGGGATTTTGGTCATGAGATTATCAAAAAGGATCTTCACCTAGATCCTTT
TAAATTAAAAATGAAGTTTTAAATCAATCTAAAGTATATATGAGTAAACTTGGTCTGACAGTTACCAATG
CTTAATCAGTGAGGCACCTATCTCAGCGATCTGTCTATTTCGTTCATCCATAGTTGCCTGACTCCCCGTC
GTGTAGATAACTACGATACGGGAGGGCTTACCATCTGGCCCCAGTGCTGCAATGATACCGCGAGACCCAC
GCTCACCGGCTCCAGATTTATCAGCAATAAACCAGCCAGCCGGAAGGGCCGAGCGCAGAAGTGGTCCTGC
AACTTTATCCGCCTCCATCCAGTCTATTAATTGTTGCCGGGAAGCTAGAGTAAGTAGTTCGCCAGTTAAT
AGTTTGCGCAACGTTGTTGCCATTGCTACAGGCATCGTGGTGTCACGCTCGTCGTTTGGTATGGCTTCAT
TCAGCTCCGGTTCCCAACGATCAAGGCGAGTTACATGATCCCCCATGTTGTGCAAAAAAGCGGTTAGCTC
CTTCGGTCCTCCGATCGTTGTCAGAAGTAAGTTGGCCGCAGTGTTATCACTCATGGTTATGGCAGCACTG
CATAATTCTCTTACTGTCATGCCATCCGTAAGATGCTTTTCTGTGACTGGTGAGTACTCAACCAAGTCAT
TCTGAGAATAGTGTATGCGGCGACCGAGTTGCTCTTGCCCGGCGTCAATACGGGATAATACCGCGCCACA
TAGCAGAACTTTAAAAGTGCTCATCATTGGAAAACGTTCTTCGGGGCGAAAACTCTCAAGGATCTTACCG
CTGTTGAGATCCAGTTCGATGTAACCCACTCGTGCACCCAACTGATCTTCAGCATCTTTTACTTTCACCA
GCGTTTCTGGGTGAGCAAAAACAGGAAGGCAAAATGCCGCAAAAAAGGGAATAAGGGCGACACGGAAATG
TTGAATACTCATACTCTTCCTTTTTCAATATTATTGAAGCATTTATCAGGGTTATTGTCTCATGAGCGGA
TACATATTTGAATGTATTTAGAAAAATAAACAAATAGGGGTTCCGCGCACATTTCCCCGAAAAGTGCCAC
CTGACGTCTAAGAAACCATTATTATCATGACATTAACCTATAAAAATAGGCGTATCACGAGGCCCTTTCG
TCTCGCGCGTTTCGGTGATGACGGTGAAAACCTCTGACACATGCAGCTCCCGGAGACGGTCACAGCTTGT
CTGTAAGCGGATGCCGGGAGCAGACAAGCCCGTCAGGGCGCGTCAGCGGGTGTTGGCGGGTGTCGGGGCT
GGCTTAACTATGCGGCATCAGAGCAGATTGTACTGAGAGTGCACCATTCGACGCTCTCCCTTATGCGACT
CCTGCATTAGGAAGCAGCCCAGTAGTAGGTTGAGGCCGTTGAGCACCGCCGCCGCAAGGAATGGTGCATG
CAAGGAGATGGCGCCCAACAGTCCCCCGGCCACGGGGCCTGCCACCATACCCACGCCGAAACAAGCGCTC
ATGAGCCCGAAGTGGCGAGCCCGATCTTCCCCATCGGTGATGTCGGCGATATAGGCGCCAGCAACCGCAC
CTGTGGCGCCGGTGATGCCGGCCACGATGCGTCCGGCGTAGAGGATCTGGCTAGCGATGACCCTGCTGAT
TGGTTCGCTGACCATTTCCGGGTGCGGGACGGCGTTACCAGAAACTCAGAAGGTTCGTCCAACCAAACCG
ACTCTGACGGCAGTTTACGAGAGAGATGATAGGGTCTGCTTCAGTAAGCCAGATGCTACACAATTAGGCT
TGTACATATTGTCGTTAGAACGCGGCTACAATTAATACATAACCTTATGTATCATACACATACGATTTAG
GTGACACTATAGAATACACGGAATTAATTCTAGATTACTTATAATACCTAATAGATTGTAAATGCTAAAT
AAAGTTGTTATACTGTGCTGTTTTTCTGATTTGTATTTTTTTATTGTTGTATTGCTATTTTTAATTTTTT
CCCAATATTTTTGATCCACAGTTGGTTGGATTTTTGTTGTGGAACCTGCAGATGAGGAAGGCTGACTTTA
TATGATAATATCAAACTGGAAAAATTGATGTTAGAATAAAGATGTGTTTCTGAGATTAAATTAGATTTTA
ATAAAAATTACCCCAGTCTCAGGTTTTCTATCTGCAATGTGAAATGATCTCAGAGAAGAATAAATTTTAA
CCATTTACATTATTAAATTGAAATCACTAAAAGTAAAACAAAGGTGTGAGACTATATAATAGATTGTTTT
CCTTATTTCAGAGTCTTTGGAACAAATTCTTCCAAGATAAAGAACTTCGATCAATGATTGAACAAGATGT
CAAAAGAACGTATGTAGAACTATTTACATGTTACTTTCAATAATTCAAATTGTTGTTATCTCTTTCTAAT
TTTAACAAAACACAAAATCTGCAGTCAACTTAATTGAATGCAGTATTCTACTTGTGTTAATAACAAACTT
GTTTTGACAAATTGTGATAATAAGGATTGTTTTCTACTCTAATGATACACATTTCTATGTTCCCTTTTTA
AAAGTAAATTACATTTATAATATTGATAATCTTCAATAATATTTAATTAGTTTTATCAAGTTCCAACAAT
TATTTGAAGTCATATTTAAGGTTATATTGTATAGTCTTGTTGCCAGAAAAATTTATCCCTTGCTTTATGC
ATTTGAATCCCTTTCTAACCAAGTTACTTGTTAAAACTTGTTAAATGACAACTGTTATTCTTATCCTCAC
TTCTCTTCTTCTTGAAGCTATTCAGGTTTGCAAACAATTTCTTCTCTCAATCTACTCAGTATTTACTATA
TAAAAGGGTAATTTGTTACTTAGCATAATGTCCATAACTTTGATATATTCGACTGAGTCATAGGGTGAGG
AGTAAATGGAATTTGTGTCAGAAGATCATAGAGTCGTAACTAACGGATGCTGTAATTGTGGGAAAATTAC
TTCAACATCTTTCCCTCTCAGTTTCCTCTTGTGTTAAATGGGGATAATAGTAATCATCTCTTATGATATT
TGAGGATTAATT
